Addgene plasmid #53881: IFNAR1_pCSdest
Depositing lab: Roger Reeves. Depositing organization: Johns Hopkins University and School of Medicine. Publication: Survey of Human Chromosome 21 Gene Expression Effects on Early Development in Danio rerio. Edie S, Zaghloul NA, Leitch CC, Klinedinst DK, Lebron J, Thole JF, McCallion AS, Katsanis N, Reeves RH. G3 (Bethesda). 2018 Jul 2;8(7):2215-2223. doi: 10.1534/g3.118.200144. PubMed 29760202.
Backbone
  Vector backbone: pCSDest
  Backbone manufacturer: Lawson Lab (Addgene Plasmid 22423)
  Backbone size w/o insert (bp): 4095
  Vector type: Mammalian Expression
Growth in bacteria
  Bacterial resistance: Ampicillin, 100 μg/mL
  Growth temperature: 37°C
  Growth strain: Top10
  Copy number: High Copy
Gene/Insert
  Gene/Insert name: IFNAR1
  Species: H. sapiens (human)
  Insert size (bp): 1674
  Entrez Gene: IFNAR1 (a.k.a. AVP, IFN-alpha-REC, IFNAR, IFNBR, IFRC, IMD106)
  Promoter: SP6 and CMV
  Cloning method: Gateway Cloning
  Sequencing primers: 5′ CMV-F; 3′ EBV-Rev
Terms and licenses: Academic/Nonprofit Terms; Industry Terms
Depositor comments: BC021825
How to cite: IFNAR1_pCSdest was a gift from Roger Reeves (Addgene plasmid # 53881 ; http://n2t.net/addgene:53881 ; RRID:Addgene_53881)
