[The description below was written by a language model from this plasmid's Addgene catalogue record and pLannotate feature annotations shown in this document.]
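Description:
IFNAR1_pCSdest is a Gateway expression clone in which the human IFNAR1 open reading frame has been recombined into pCSDest, a destination version of the pCS2-type vectors. The catalogue lists it as a mammalian expression vector. The sequenced plasmid is about 5.8 kb and is maintained in E. coli through a high-copy ColE1/pUC-type origin with ampicillin selection from the β-lactamase gene. An f1 phage origin is also present, along with leftover lac promoter/operator, lacI and lacZα fragments from the parental cloning backbone, which have no evident role in the payload.

The insert, roughly 1.67 kb and noted by the depositor as derived from cDNA clone BC021825, encodes IFNAR1. This is a subunit of the type I interferon receptor that generally pairs with IFNAR2 and signals through the JAK-STAT pathway. It is flanked by attB1 and attB2 sites left by Gateway recombination, and no epitope tag or reporter is annotated. Upstream lie the simian CMV IE94 enhancer/promoter and an SP6 promoter in tandem, and an SV40 polyadenylation signal follows the insert. This arrangement allows two modes of use: CMV-driven transcription after the DNA is introduced into vertebrate cells or embryos, or in vitro synthesis of sense mRNA with SP6 polymerase. T7 (partial) and T3 promoters are annotated downstream on the opposite strand.

The associated publication surveyed the effects of expressing human chromosome 21 genes on early zebrafish development, so this clone appears to be one member of that expression set. The record itself does not spell out the delivery method.
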