Features (pLannotate 1.2.2; 17 found; start..end, strand, type, name):
      8..985     +  promoter       CMV IE94 promoter: enhancer/promoter region of simian cytomegalovirus major immediate early transcription unit IE94
   1020..1038    +  promoter       SP6 promoter: promoter for bacteriophage SP6 RNA polymerase
   1093..1113    +  protein_bind   attB1: mutant version of attB; core recombination site for the Gateway® BP reaction BP Clonase™
   1119..2789    +  CDS            IFNAR1: INAR1_HUMAN - Also known as IFNAR. Experimental evidence at protein level: Swiss-Prot protein existence level 1. Component of the receptor for type I interferons, including interferons alpha, IFNB1 and IFNW1 (PubMed:2153461, PubMed:7665574, PubMed:10049744, PubMed:14532120, PubMed:15337770, PubMed:21854986). Functions in general as heterodimer with IFNAR2 (PubMed:7665574, PubMed:10049744, PubMed:21854986). Type I interferon binding activates the JAK-STAT signaling cascade, and triggers tyrosine phosphorylation of a number of proteins including JAKs, TYK2, STAT proteins and the IFNR alpha- and
   2794..2818    -  protein_bind   attB2: mutant version of attB; recombination site for the Gateway® BP reaction BP Clonase™
   2840..2857    -  promoter       T7 promoter (fragment): promoter for bacteriophage T7 RNA polymerase
   2862..2996    -  polyA_signal   SV40 poly(A) signal: SV40 polyadenylation signal
   3109..3127    -  promoter       T3 promoter: promoter for bacteriophage T3 RNA polymerase
   3172..3188    -  protein_bind   lac operator: The lac repressor binds to the lac operator to inhibit transcription in E. coli. This inhibition can be relieved by adding lactose or isopropyl-β-D-thiogalactopyranoside (IPTG). lac repressor encoded by lacI
   3196..3226    -  promoter       lac promoter: promoter for the E. coli lac operon
   3241..3262    -  protein_bind   CAP binding site: CAP binding activates transcription in the presence of cAMP. E. coli catabolite activator protein
   3275..3367    -  CDS            lacI (fragment): lac repressor; lacI; The lac repressor binds to the lac operator to inhibit transcription in E. coli. This inhibition can be relieved by adding lactose or isopropyl-β-D-thiogalactopyranoside (IPTG).
   3550..4137    -  rep_origin     ori: high-copy-number ColE1/pMB1/pBR322/pUC origin of replication
   4308..5168    -  CDS            AmpR: β-lactamase; bla; confers resistance to ampicillin, carbenicillin, and related antibiotics
   5169..5273    -  promoter       AmpR promoter: bla
   5326..5754    -  rep_origin     f1 ori (sequence partly withheld): f1 bacteriophage origin of replication; arrow indicates direction of (+) strand synthesis
   5759..1       -  CDS            lacZα (fragment) (across the origin): LacZα fragment of β-galactosidase; lacZ fragment
>Addgene plasmid #53881 | IFNAR1_pCSdest | addgene full sequence | sequence record 451309 | Addgene NGS Result
GTCGACCGCCAATTCAATATGGCGTATATGGACTCATGCCAATTCAATATGGTGGATCTGGACCTGTGCC
AATTCAATATGGCGTATATGGACTCGTGCCAATTCAATATGGTGGATCTGGACCCCAGCCAATTCAATAT
GGCGGACTTGGCACCATGCCAATTCAATATGGCGGACCTGGCACTGTGCCAACTGGGGAGGGGTCTACTT
GGCACGGTGCCAAGTTTGAGGAGGGGTCTTGGCCCTGTGCCAAGTCCGCCATATTGAATTGGCATGGTGC
CAATAATGGCGGCCATATTGGCTATATGCCAGGATCAATATATAGGCAATATCCAATATGGCCCTATGCC
AATATGGCTATTGGCCAGGTTCAATACTATGTATTGGCCCTATGCCATATAGTATTCCATATATGGGTTT
TCCTATTGACGTAGATAGCCCCTCCCAATGGGCGGTCCCATATACCATATATGGGGCTTCCTAATACCGC
CCATAGCCACTCCCCCATTGACGTCAATGGTCTCTATATATGGTCTTTCCTATTGACGTCATATGGGCGG
TCCTATTGACGTATATGGCGCCTCCCCCATTGACGTCAATTACGGTAAATGGCCCGCCTGGCTCAATGCC
CATTGACGTCAATAGGACCACCCACCATTGACGTCAATGGGATGGCTCATTGCCCATTCATATCCGTTCT
CACGCCCCCTATTGACGTCAATGACGGTAAATGGCCCACTTGGCAGTACATCAATATCTATTAATAGTAA
CTTGGCAAGTACATTACTATTGGAAGTACGCCAGGGTACATTGGCAGTACTCCCATTGACGTCAATGGCG
GTAAATGGCCCGCGATGGCTGCCAAGTACATCCCCATTGACGTCAATGGGGAGGGGCAATGACGCAAATG
GGCGTTCCATTGACGTAAATGGGCGGTAGGCGTGCCTAATGGGAGGTCTATATAAGCAATGCTCGTTTAG
GGAACCGCCATTCTGCCTGGGGACGTCGGAGCAAGCTTGATTTAGGTGACACTATAGAATACAAGCTACT
TGTTCTTTTTGCAGGATCCCATCGATTCGAATTCAAGGATCACAAGTTTGTACAAAAAAGCAGGCACCAT
GATGGTCGTCCTCCTGGGCGCGACGACCCTAGTGCTCGTCGCCGTGGCGCCATGGGTGTTGTCCGCAGCC
GCAGGTGGAAAAAATCTAAAATCTCCTCAAAAAGTAGAGGTCGACATCATAGATGACAACTTTATCCTGA
GGTGGAACAGGAGCGATGAGTCTGTCGGGAATGTGACTTTTTCATTCGATTATCAAAAAACTGGGATGGA
TAATTGGATAAAATTGTCTGGGTGTCAGAATATTACTAGTACCAAATGCAACTTTTCTTCACTCAAGCTG
AATGTTTATGAAGAAATTAAATTGCGTATAAGAGCAGAAAAAGAAAACACTTCTTCATGGTATGAGGTTG
ACTCATTTACACCATTTCGCAAAGCTCAGATTGGTCCTCCAGAAGTACATTTAGAAGCTGAAGATAAGGC
AATAGTGATACACATCTCTCCTGGAACAAAAGATAGTGTTATGTGGGCTTTGGATGGTTTAAGCTTTACA
TATAGCTTAGTTATCTGGAAAAACTCTTCAGGTGTAGAAGAAAGGATTGAAAATATTTATTCCAGACATA
AAATTTATAAACTCTCACCAGAGACTACTTATTGTCTAAAAGTTAAAGCAGCACTACTTACGTCATGGAA
AATTGGTGTCTATAGTCCAGTACATTGTATAAAGACCACAGTTGAAAATGAACTACCTCCACCAGAAAAT
ATAGAAGTCAGTGTCCAAAATCAGAACTATGTTCTTAAATGGGATTATACATATGCAAACATGACCTTTC
AAGTTCAGTGGCTCCACGCCTTTTTAAAAAGGAATCCTGGAAACCATTTGTATAAATGGAAACAAATACC
TGACTGTGAAAATGTCAAAACTACCCAGTGTGTCTTTCCTCAAAACGTTTTCCAAAAAGGAATTTACCTT
CTCCGCGTACAAGCATCTGATGGAAATAACACATCTTTTTGGTCTGAAGAGATAAAGTTTGATACTGAAA
TACAAGCTTTCCTACTTCCTCCAGTCTTTAACATTAGATCCCTTAGTGATTCATTCCATATCTATATCGG
TGCTCCAAAACAGTCTGGAAACACGCCTGTGATCCAGGATTATCCACTGATTTATGAAATTATTTTTTGG
GAAAACACTTCAAATGCTGAGAGAAAAATTATCGAGAAAAAAACTGATGTTACAGTTCCTAATTTGAAAC
CACTGACTGTATATTGTGTGAAAGCCAGAGCACACACCATGGATGAAAAGCTGAATAAAAGCAGTGTTTT
TAGTGACGCTGTATGTGAGAAAACAAAACCAGGAAATACCTCTAAAATTTGGCTTATAGTTGGAATTTGT
ATTGCATTATTTGCTCTCCCGTTTGTCATTTATGCTGCGAAAGTCTTCTTGAGATGCATCAATTATGTCT
TCTTTCCATCACTTAAACCTTCTTCCAGTATAGATGAGTATTTCTCTGAACAGCCATTGAAGAATCTTCT
GCTTTCAACTTCTGAGGAACAAATCGAAAAATGTTTCATAATTGAAAATATAAGCACAATTGCTACAGTA
GAAGAAACTAATCAAACTGATGAAGATCATAAAAAATACAGTTCCCAAACTAGCCAAGATTCAGGAAATT
ATTCTAATGAAGATGAAAGCGAAAGTAAAACAAGTGAAGAACTACAGCAGGACTTTGTATGAAACCCAGC
TTTCTTGTACAAAGTGGTGATCCTCTCGAGCCTCTAGAACTATAGTGAGTCGTATTACGTAGATCCAGAC
ATGATAAGATACATTGATGAGTTTGGACAAACCACAACTAGAATGCAGTGAAAAAAATGCTTTATTTGTG
AAATTTGTGATGCTATTGCTTTATTTGTAACCATTATAAGCTGCAATAAACAAGTTAACAACAACAATTG
CATTCATTTTATGTTTCAGGTTCAGGGGGAGGTGTGGGAGGTTTTTTAATTCGCGGCCGCGGCGCCAATG
CATTGGGCCCGGTACCCAGCTTTTGTTCCCTTTAGTGAGGGTTAATTGCGCGCTTGGCGTAATCATGGTC
ATAGCTGTTTCCTGTGTGAAATTGTTATCCGCTCACAATTCCACACAACATACGAGCCGGGAGCATAAAG
TGTAAAGCCTGGGGTGCCTAATGAGTGAGCTAACTCACATTAATTGCGTTGCGCTCACTGCCCGCTTTCC
AGTCGGGAAACCTGTCGTGCCAGCTGCATTAATGAATCGGCCAACGCGCGGGGAGAGGCGGTTTGCGTAT
TGGGCGCTCTTCCGCTTCCTCGCTCACTGACTCGCTGCGCTCGGTCGTTCGGCTGCGGCGAGCGGTATCA
GCTCACTCAAAGGCGGTAATACGGTTATCCACAGAATCAGGGGATAACGCAGGAAAGAACATGTGAGCAA
AAGGCCAGCAAAAGGCCAGGAACCGTAAAAAGGCCGCGTTGCTGGCGTTTTTCCATAGGCTCCGCCCCCC
TGACGAGCATCACAAAAATCGACGCTCAAGTCAGAGGTGGCGAAACCCGACAGGACTATAAAGATACCAG
GCGTTTCCCCCTGGAAGCTCCCTCGTGCGCTCTCCTGTTCCGACCCTGCCGCTTACCGGATACCTGTCCG
CCTTTCTCCCTTCGGGAAGCGTGGCGCTTTCTCATAGCTCACGCTGTAGGTATCTCAGTTCGGTGTAGGT
CGTTCGCTCCAAGCTGGGCTGTGTGCACGAACCCCCGTTCAGCCCGACCGCTGCGCCTTATCCGGTAACT
ATCGTCTTGAGTCCAACCCGGTAAGACACGACTTATCGCCACTGGCAGCAGCCACTGGTAACAGGATTAG
CAGAGCGAGGTATGTAGGCGGTGCTACAGAGTTCTTGAAGTGGTGGCCTAACTACGGCTACACTAGAAGA
ACAGTATTTGGTATCTGCGCTCTGCTGAAGCCAGTTACCTTCGGAAAAAGAGTTGGTAGCTCTTGATCCG
GCAAACAAACCACCGCTGGTAGCGGTGGTTTTTTTGTTTGCAAGCAGCAGATTACGCGCAGAAAAAAAGG
ATCTCAAGAAGATCCTTTGATCTTTTCTACGGGGTCTGACGCTCAGTGGAACGAAAACTCACGTTAAGGG
ATTTTGGTCATGAGATTATCAAAAAGGATCTTCACCTAGATCCTTTTAAATTAAAAATGAAGTTTTAAAT
CAATCTAAAGTATATATGAGTAAACTTGGTCTGACAGTTACCAATGCTTAATCAGTGAGGCACCTATCTC
AGCGATCTGTCTATTTCGTTCATCCATAGTTGCCTGACTCCCCGTCGTGTAGATAACTACGATACGGGAG
GGCTTACCATCTGGCCCCAGTGCTGCAATGATACCGCGAGACCCACGCTCACCGGCTCCAGATTTATCAG
CAATAAACCAGCCAGCCGGAAGGGCCGAGCGCAGAAGTGGTCCTGCAACTTTATCCGCCTCCATCCAGTC
TATTAATTGTTGCCGGGAAGCTAGAGTAAGTAGTTCGCCAGTTAATAGTTTGCGCAACGTTGTTGCCATT
GCTACAGGCATCGTGGTGTCACGCTCGTCGTTTGGTATGGCTTCATTCAGCTCCGGTTCCCAACGATCAA
GGCGAGTTACATGATCCCCCATGTTGTGCAAAAAAGCGGTTAGCTCCTTCGGTCCTCCGATCGTTGTCAG
AAGTAAGTTGGCCGCAGTGTTATCACTCATGGTTATGGCAGCACTGCATAATTCTCTTACTGTCATGCCA
TCCGTAAGATGCTTTTCTGTGACTGGTGAGTACTCAACCAAGTCATTCTGAGAATAGTGTATGCGGCGAC
CGAGTTGCTCTTGCCCGGCGTCAATACGGGATAATACCGCGCCACATAGCAGAACTTTAAAAGTGCTCAT
CATTGGAAAACGTTCTTCGGGGCGAAAACTCTCAAGGATCTTACCGCTGTTGAGATCCAGTTCGATGTAA
CCCACTCGTGCACCCAACTGATCTTCAGCATCTTTTACTTTCACCAGCGTTTCTGGGTGAGCAAAAACAG
GAAGGCAAAATGCCGCAAAAAAGGGAATAAGGGCGACACGGAAATGTTGAATACTCATACTCTTCCTTTT
TCAATATTATTGAAGCATTTATCAGGGTTATTGTCTCATGAGCGGATACATATTTGAATGTATTTAGAAA
AATAAACAAATAGGGGTTCCGCGCACATTTCCCCGAAAAGTGCCACCTAAATTGTAAGCGTTAATATTTT
GTTAAAATTCGCGTTAAATTTTTGTTAAATCAGCTCATTTTTTAACCAATAGGCCGAAATCGGCAAAATC
CCTTATAAATCAAAAGAATAGACCGAGATAGGGT
[37 nt withheld, positions 5425-5461]
AAAGAACGTGGACTCCAACGTCAAAGG
[49 nt withheld, positions 5489-5537]
T
[91 nt withheld, positions 5539-5629]
G
[124 nt withheld, positions 5631-5754]
CCCATTCGCCATTCAGGCTGCGCAACTGTTGGGAAGGGCGATCGGTGCGGGCCTCTTCGCTATTACGCCA
