>Addgene plasmid #53881 | IFNAR1_pCSdest | addgene partial sequence | sequence record 153894 | EBV-rev 5'-GTGGTTTGTCCAAACTCATC-3'
CGACTCACTATAGTTCTAGAGGCTCGAGAGGATCACCACTTTGTACAAGAAAGCTGGGTTTCATACAAAG
TCCTGCTGTAGTTCTTCACTTGTTTTACTTTCGCTTTCATCTTCATTAGAATAATTTCCTGAATCTTGGC
TAGTTTGGGAACTGTATTTTTTATGATCTTCATCAGTTTGATTAGTTTCTTCTACTGTAGCAATTGTGCT
TATATTTTCAATTATGAAACATTTTTCGATTTGTTCCTCAGAAGTTGAAAGCAGAAGATTCTTCAATGGC
TGTTCAGAGAAATACTCATCTATACTGGAAGAAGGTTTAAGTGATGGAAAGAAGACATAATTGATGCATC
TCAAGAAGACTTTCGCAGCATAAATGACAAACGGGAGAGCAAATAATGCAATACAAATTCCAACTATAAG
CCAAATTTTAGAGGTATTTCCTGGTTTTGTTTTCTCACATACAGCGTCACTAAAAACACTGCTTTTATTC
AGCTTTTCATCCATGGTGTGTGCTCTGGCTTTCACACAATATACAGTCAGTGGTTTCAAATTAGGAACTG
TAACATCAGTTTTTTTCTCGATAATTTTTCTCTCAGCATTTGAAGTGTTTTCCCAAAAAATAATTTCATA
AATCAGTGGATAATCCTGGATCACAGGCGTGTTTCCAGACTGTTTTGGAGCACCGATATAGATATGGAAT
GAATCACTAAGGGATCTAATGTTAAAGACTGGAGGAAGTAGGAA
