>Addgene plasmid #53881 | IFNAR1_pCSdest | addgene partial sequence | sequence record 153895 | CMV-F 5'-CGCAAATGGGCGGTAGGCGTG-3'
ACCGCCATTCTGCCTGGGGACGTCGGAGCAAGCTTGATTTAGGTGACACTATAGAATACAAGCTACTTGT
TCTTTTTGCAGGATCCCATCGATTCGAATTCAAGGATCACAAGTTTGTACAAAAAAGCAGGCACCATGAT
GGTCGTCCTCCTGGGCGCGACGACCCTAGTGCTCGTCGCCGTGGCGCCATGGGTGTTGTCCGCAGCCGCA
GGTGGAAAAAATCTAAAATCTCCTCAAAAAGTAGAGGTCGACATCATAGATGACAACTTTATCCTGAGGT
GGAACAGGAGCGATGAGTCTGTCGGGAATGTGACTTTTTCATTCGATTATCAAAAAACTGGGATGGATAA
TTGGATAAAATTGTCTGGGTGTCAGAATATTACTAGTACCAAATGCAACTTTTCTTCACTCAAGCTGAAT
GTTTATGAAGAAATTAAATTGCGTATAAGAGCAGAAAAAGAAAACACTTCTTCATGGTATGAGGTTGACT
CATTTACACCATTTCGCAAAGCTCAGATTGGTCCTCCAGAAGTACATTTAGAAGCTGAAGATAAGGCAAT
AGTGATACACATCTCTCCTGGAACAAAAGATAGTGTTATGTGGGCTTTGGATGGTTTAAGCTTTACATAT
AGCTTAGTTATCTGGAAAAACTCTTCAGGTGTAGAAGAAAGGATTGAAAATATTTATTCCAGACATAAAA
TTTATAAACTCTCACCAGAGACTACTTATTGTCTAAAAGTTAA
